>Addgene plasmid #155306 | pSLQ5429_pUC_hU6-crScaffold_EF1a-BFP | addgene full sequence | sequence record 305645 | Addgene NGS Result
GCTAGCGAGGGCCTATTTCCCATGATTCCTTCATATTTGCATATACGATACAAGGCTGTTAGAGAGATAA
TTGGAATTAATTTGACTGTAAACACAAAGATATTAGTACAAAATACGTGACGTAGAAAGTAATAATTTCT
TGGGTAGTTTGCAGTTTTAAAATTATGTTTTAAAATGGACTATCATATGCTTACCGTAACTTGAAAGTAT
TTCGATTTCTTGGCTTTATATATCTTGTGGAAAGGACGAAACACCGCAAGTAAACCCCTACCAACTGGTC
GGGGTTTGAAACGGGTCTTCGAGAAGACCTCAAGTAAACCCCTACCAACTGGTCGGGGTTTGAAACTTTT
TTTTTCACCTATGTATCGTATCAAGTACTAGAACTCCCCAGTGGGAATTCGGCTCCGGTGCCCGTCAGTG
GGCAGAGCGCACATCGCCCACAGTCCCCGAGAAGTTGGGGGGAGGGGTCGGCAATTGAACCGGTGCCTAG
AGAAGGTGGCGCGGGGTAAACTGGGAAAGTGATGTCGTGTACTGGCTCCGCCTTTTTCCCGAGGGTGGGG
GAGAACCGTATATAAGTGCAGTAGTCGCCGTGAACGTTCTTTTTCGCAACGGGTTTGCCGCCAGAACACA
GGTAAGTGCCGTGTGTGGTTCCCGCGGGCCTGGCCTCTTTACGGGTTATGGCCCTTGCGTGCCTTGAATT
ACTTCCACCTGGCTGCAGTACGTGATTCTTGATCCCGAGCTTCGGGTTGGAAGTGGGTGGGAGAGTTCGA
GGCCTTGCGCTTAAGGAGCCCCTTCGCCTCGTGCTTGAGTTGAGGCCTGGCCTGGGCGCTGGGGCCGCCG
CGTGCGAATCTGGTGGCACCTTCGCGCCTGTCTCGCTGCTTTCGATAAGTCTCTAGCCATTTAAAATTTT
TGATGACCTGCTGCGACGCTTTTTTTCTGGCAAGATAGTCTTGTAAATGCGGGCCAAGATCTGCACACTG
GTATTTCGGTTTTTGGGGCCGCGGGCGGCGACGGGGCCCGTGCGTCCCAGCGCACATGTTCGGCGAGGCG
GGGCCTGCGAGCGCGGCCACCGAGAATCGGACGGGGGTAGTCTCAAGCTGGCCGGCCTGCTCTGGTGCCT
GGCCTCGCGCCGCCGTGTATCGCCCCGCCCTGGGCGGCAAGGCTGGCCCGGTCGGCACCAGTTGCGTGAG
CGGAAAGATGGCCGCTTCCCGGCCCTGCTGCAGGGAGCTCAAAATGAAGGACGCGGCGCTCGGGAGAGCG
GGCGGGTGAGTCACCCACACAAAGGAAAAGGGCCTTTCCGTCCTCAGCCGTCGCTTCATGTGACTCCACG
GAGTACCGGGCGCCGTCCAGGCACCTCGATTAGTTCTCGAGCTTTTGGAGTACGTCGTCTTTAGGTTGGG
GGGAGGGGTTTTATGCGATGGAGTTTCCCCACACTGAGTGGGTGGAGACTGAAGTTAGGCCAGCTTGGCA
CTTGATGTAATTCTCCTTGGAATTTGCCCTTTTTGAGTTTGGATCTTGGTTCATTCTCAAGCCTCAGACA
GTGGTTCAAAGTTTTTTTCTTCCATTTCAGGTGTCGTGACGTACGGCCACCATGAGCATGTCCGAACTGA
TTAAAGAGAACATGCACATGAAACTTTATATGGAAGGTACGGTCGACAACCACCATTTCAAATGTACCTC
CGAAGGAGAGGGCAAACCCTACGAGGGCACCCAAACGATGAGAATTAAAGTAGTAGAAGGTGGGCCGCTG
CCCTTTGCCTTTGACATTCTGGCAACTTCTTTTCTCTACGGGAGTAAAACTTTTATCAACCATACGCAAG
GCATTCCAGACTTCTTTAAGCAGTCATTTCCCGAGGGGTTTACTTGGGAGCGGGTCACAACATACGAGGA
CGGCGGCGTGCTGACCGCTACTCAGGACACCAGCCTGCAAGACGGGTGTTTGATCTACAATGTGAAGATT
CGAGGCGTAAACTTTACTTCAAACGGCCCAGTTATGCAGAAAAAAACCCTCGGCTGGGAGGCTTTTACAG
AGACTCTTTACCCAGCCGACGGTGGTTTGGAAGGCCGAAACGACATGGCATTGAAATTGGTTGGCGGGAG
CCACCTTATAGCGAATATAAAGACGACCTATCGGTCTAAAAAGCCCGCCAAAAATTTGAAGATGCCTGGT
GTATATTACGTCGACTATAGGCTTGAGAGAATAAAAGAAGCTAACAACGAAACCTATGTGGAGCAACATG
AGGTTGCAGTTGCACGCTACTGCGATCTGCCGAGCAAATTGGGGCACAAGCTGAATTGATCAGCTAGAGC
TCGCTAATCAGCCTCGACTGTGCCTTCTAGTTGCCAGCCATCTGTTGTTTGCCCCTCCCCCGTGCCTTCC
TTGACCCTGGAAGGTGCCACTCCCACTGTCCTTTCCTAATAAAATGAGGAAATTGCATCGCATTGTCTGA
GTAGGTGTCATTCTATTCTGGGGGGTGGGGTGGGGCAGGACAGCAAGGGGGAGGATTGGGAAGATAATAG
CAGGCATGCTGGGGATGCGGTGGGCTCTATGGTCTAGATTTAGGGTAGGGGAAATGTGCGCGGAACCCCT
ATTTGTTTATTTTTCTAAATACATTCAAATATGTATCCGCTCATGAGACAATAACCCTGATAAATGCTTC
AATAATATTGAAAAAGGAAGAGTATGAGTATTCAACATTTCCGTGTCGCCCTTATTCCCTTTTTTGCGGC
ATTTTGCCTTCCTGTTTTTGCTCACCCAGAAACGCTGGTGAAAGTAAAAGATGCTGAAGATCAGTTGGGT
GCACGAGTGGGTTACATCGAACTGGATCTCAACAGCGGTAAGATCCTTGAGAGTTTTCGCCCCGAAGAAC
GTTTTCCAATGATGAGCACTTTTAAAGTTCTGCTATGTGGCGCGGTATTATCCCGTATTGACGCCGGGCA
AGAGCAACTCGGTCGCCGCATACACTATTCTCAGAATGACTTGGTTGAGTACTCACCAGTCACAGAAAAG
CATCTTACGGATGGCATGACAGTAAGAGAATTATGCAGTGCTGCCATAACCATGAGTGATAACACTGCGG
CCAACTTACTTCTGACAACGATCGGAGGACCGAAGGAGCTAACCGCTTTTTTGCACAACATGGGGGATCA
TGTAACTCGCCTTGATCGTTGGGAACCGGAGCTGAATGAAGCCATACCAAACGACGAGCGTGACACCACG
ATGCCTGTAGCAATGGCAACAACGTTGCGCAAACTATTAACTGGCGAACTACTTACTCTAGCTTCCCGGC
AACAATTAATAGACTGGATGGAGGCGGATAAAGTTGCAGGACCACTTCTGCGCTCGGCCCTTCCGGCTGG
CTGGTTTATTGCTGATAAATCTGGAGCCGGTGAGCGTGGAAGCCGCGGTATCATTGCAGCACTGGGGCCA
GATGGTAAGCCCTCCCGTATCGTAGTTATCTACACGACGGGGAGTCAGGCAACTATGGATGAACGAAATA
GACAGATCGCTGAGATAGGTGCCTCACTGATTAAGCATTGGTAACTGTCAGACCAAGTTTACTCATATAT
ACTTTAGATTGATTTAAAACTTCATTTTTAATTTAAAAGGATCTAGGTGAAGATCCTTTTTGATAATCTC
ATGACCAAAATCCCTTAACGTGAGTTTTCGTTCCACTGAGCGTCAGACCCCGTAGAAAAGATCAAAGGAT
CTTCTTGAGATCCTTTTTTTCTGCGCGTAATCTGCTGCTTGCAAACAAAAAAACCACCGCTACCAGCGGT
GGTTTGTTTGCCGGATCAAGAGCTACCAACTCTTTTTCCGAAGGTAACTGGCTTCAGCAGAGCGCAGATA
CCAAATACTGTTCTTCTAGTGTAGCCGTAGTTAGGCCACCACTTCAAGAACTCTGTAGCACCGCCTACAT
ACCTCGCTCTGCTAATCCTGTTACCAGTGGCTGCTGCCAGTGGCGATAAGTCGTGTCTTACCGGGTTGGA
CTCAAGACGATAGTTACCGGATAAGGCGCAGCGGTCGGGCTGAACGGGGGGTTCGTGCACACAGCCCAGC
TTGGAGCGAACGACCTACACCGAACTGAGATACCTACAGCGTGAGCTATGAGAAAGCGCCACGCTTCCCG
AAGGGAGAAAGGCGGACAGGTATCCGGTAAGCGGCAGGGTCGGAACAGGAGAGCGCACGAGGGAGCTTCC
AGGGGGAAACGCCTGGTATCTTTATAGTCCTGTCGGGTTTCGCCACCTCTGACTTGAGCGTCGATTTTTG
TGATGCTCGTCAGGGGGGCGGAGCCTATGGAAAAACGCCAGCAACGCGGCCTTTTTACGGTTCCTGGCCT
TTTGCTGGCCTTTTGCTCA
Features (pLannotate 1.2.2; 11 found; start..end, strand, type, name):
      7..247     +  promoter       U6 promoter: RNA polymerase III promoter for human U6 snRNA
    257..292     +  misc_RNA       RfxCas13d DR36: 36-base direct repeat for an RfxCas13d pre-gRNA (Konermann et al., 2018)
    311..346     +  misc_RNA       RfxCas13d DR36: 36-base direct repeat for an RfxCas13d pre-gRNA (Konermann et al., 2018)
    420..631     +  promoter       EF-1α core promoter: core promoter for human elongation factor EF-1α
    632..741     +  intron         EF-1α intron A (fragment): intron upstream of the start codon of human EF-1α
   1367..1570    +  intron         EF-1α intron A: truncated intron upstream of the start codon of human EF-1α
   1598..2296    +  CDS            TagBFP: TagBFP is a basic (constitutively fluorescent) blue fluorescent protein published in 2008, derived from Entacmaea quadricolor. It is reported to be a very rapidly-maturing monomer with very low acid sensitivity.
   2328..2439    +  polyA_signal   bGH poly(A) signal: bovine growth hormone polyadenylation signal
   2579..2683    +  promoter       AmpR promoter: bla
   2684..3544    +  CDS            AmpR: β-lactamase; bla; confers resistance to ampicillin, carbenicillin, and related antibiotics
   3715..4303    +  rep_origin     ori: high-copy-number ColE1/pMB1/pBR322/pUC origin of replication
