[The description below was written by a language model from this plasmid's Addgene catalogue record and pLannotate feature annotations shown in this document.]
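Description:
pSLQ5429_pUC_hU6-crScaffold_EF1a-BFP is a compact (about 4.4 kb) non-viral mammalian expression plasmid built on a pUC19 backbone, designed as a cloning vector for RfxCas13d CRISPR RNAs. It is propagated in E. coli through the high-copy ColE1/pUC origin and selected with ampicillin via the β-lactamase gene and its native promoter. It carries no viral packaging elements or mammalian selection marker in the annotated features, so it is suited to delivery by transient transfection.

The payload consists of two independent expression units. In the first, the human U6 RNA polymerase III promoter drives a guide scaffold made of two 36-base RfxCas13d direct repeats separated by a short gap. According to the depositor comments, this site is opened with BbsI and annealed oligonucleotides encoding the desired spacer are ligated in, giving a pre-crRNA-style array in which the spacer is flanked by direct repeats that Cas13d can process. No spacer is present in the deposited plasmid. In the second unit, the EF-1α promoter (core promoter plus intron A sequence, annotated as two fragments) constitutively expresses the blue fluorescent protein TagBFP, terminated by the bovine growth hormone polyadenylation signal. TagBFP serves as a marker for identifying or sorting cells that received the guide plasmid.

The plasmid does not encode Cas13d itself, which must be supplied separately. The record ties it to work developing Cas13d-based RNA targeting as an antiviral strategy against SARS-CoV-2 and influenza, and notes that it was derived from an earlier deposited guide vector.
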