Addgene plasmid #155306: pSLQ5429_pUC_hU6-crScaffold_EF1a-BFP
Purpose: Rfx Cas13d guide cloning pUC19 vector with constitutively expressed tagBFP
Depositing lab: Stanley Qi. Depositing organization: Stanford University. Publication: Development of CRISPR as an Antiviral Strategy to Combat SARS-CoV-2 and Influenza. Abbott TR, Dhamdhere G, Liu Y, Lin X, Goudy L, Zeng L, Chemparathy A, Chmura S, Heaton NS, Debs R, Pande T, Endy D, La Russa MF, Lewis DB, Qi LS. Cell. 2020 May 14;181(4):865-876.e12. doi: 10.1016/j.cell.2020.04.020. Epub 2020 Apr 29. PubMed 32353252.
Backbone
  Vector backbone: pUC19
  Backbone size w/o insert (bp): 1807
  Total vector size (bp): 4359
  Vector type: Mammalian Expression
Growth in bacteria
  Bacterial resistance: Ampicillin, 100 μg/mL
  Growth temperature: 37°C
  Growth strain: DH5alpha
  Copy number: Unknown
Gene/Insert
  Gene/Insert name: Rfx Cas13d CRISPR RNA BFP (alt name: Rfx Cas13d crRNA)
  gRNA/shRNA sequence: n/a
  Species: Synthetic
  Promoter: hU6, EF1a
  Cloning method: Gibson Cloning
  Sequencing primers: 5′ GACTATCATATGCTTACCGT; 3′ ATAATACCGCGCCACATAGC
Terms and licenses: Academic/Nonprofit Terms; Industry Terms: Not Available to Industry
Depositor comments: Plasmid derived from Addgene #109054. Clone new guides by digesting with BbsI then annealing, ligating oligos with desired spacer.
How to cite: pSLQ5429_pUC_hU6-crScaffold_EF1a-BFP was a gift from Stanley Qi (Addgene plasmid # 155306 ; http://n2t.net/addgene:155306 ; RRID:Addgene_155306)
